Addgene plasmid #101183: MMW3909 - human expression plasmid for SpCas9 Cluster 1 N692 + Q926A
Purpose: Human expression plasmid for SpCas9 Cluster 1 N692 + Q926A variant: CMV-T7-hSpCas9-Cluster1N692+Q926A(M694A, Q695A, H698A, Q926A)-NLS(SV40)-3xFLAG
Depositing lab: Jennifer Doudna & Keith Joung. Depositing organization: Massachusetts General Hospital. Publication: Enhanced proofreading governs CRISPR-Cas9 targeting accuracy. Chen JS, Dagdas YS, Kleinstiver BP, Welch MM, Sousa AA, Harrington LB, Sternberg SH, Joung JK, Yildiz A, Doudna JA. Nature. 2017 Sep 20. doi: 10.1038/nature24268. PubMed 28931002.
Backbone
  Vector backbone: JDS246
  Backbone manufacturer: Joung lab (Addgene Plasmid #43861)
  Vector type: Mammalian Expression
Growth in bacteria
  Bacterial resistance: Ampicillin, 100 μg/mL
  Growth temperature: 37°C
  Growth strain: DH5alpha
  Copy number: High Copy
Gene/Insert
  Gene/Insert name: hSpCas9-Cluster1N692+Q926A(M694A/Q695A/H698A/Q926A)
  Species: Synthetic
  Insert size (bp): 4104
  Mutation: M694A/Q695A/H698A/Q926A
  Promoter: CMV
  Tag / fusion protein: NLS (SV40) (C terminal on insert); 3x FLAG (C terminal on insert)
  Cloning method: Gibson Cloning
  Sequencing primers: 5′ CMV-F; 3′ BGH-rev
Terms and licenses: Academic/Nonprofit Terms; Industry Terms: Not Available to Industry
How to cite: MMW3909 - human expression plasmid for SpCas9 Cluster 1 N692 + Q926A was a gift from Jennifer Doudna & Keith Joung (Addgene plasmid # 101183 ; http://n2t.net/addgene:101183 ; RRID:Addgene_101183)
