[The description below was written by a language model from this plasmid's Addgene catalogue record and pLannotate feature annotations shown in this document.]
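Description:
MMW3909 is a mammalian expression plasmid built on the JDS246 backbone that drives transient production of an engineered Streptococcus pyogenes Cas9 variant in human cells. The sequenced plasmid is about 7.6 kb. It is maintained in E. coli at high copy through a ColE1/pUC-type origin and selected with ampicillin via the β-lactamase gene and its native promoter. Short leftover fragments of lac regulatory elements, a pBluescript polylinker, an SV40 promoter and a pBR322 bom region are also detected. These appear to be backbone remnants rather than functional parts, and no mammalian selection marker is annotated.

The expression cassette consists of the CMV immediate-early enhancer and promoter, followed by a T7 promoter that also permits in vitro transcription. Downstream is a 4,104 bp human codon-optimised SpCas9 open reading frame fused at its C terminus to an SV40 nuclear localisation signal and a 3xFLAG epitope, and the cassette ends in the bovine growth hormone polyadenylation signal. The NLS directs the nuclease to the nucleus, and the FLAG tag allows detection or immunoprecipitation.

According to the catalogue record, the Cas9 carries the substitutions M694A, Q695A, H698A and Q926A, described as the "Cluster 1" set with N692 left unmutated, plus Q926A. The automated annotation labels the coding sequence as SpCas9-HF1, but this is only a closest-match call: HF1 shares Q695A and Q926A, and the record does not list N497A or R661A for this construct. The plasmid encodes no guide RNA, so one must be supplied separately. It comes from a study of how Cas9 proofreading governs targeting accuracy, and it is suited to comparing on- and off-target cleavage of this variant in human cells.
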