Features (pLannotate 1.2.2; 16 found; start..end, strand, type, name):
    132..335     +  promoter       CMV promoter: human cytomegalovirus (CMV) immediate early promoter
    377..395     +  promoter       T7 promoter: promoter for bacteriophage T7 RNA polymerase
    409..4512    +  CDS            SpCas9-HF1: Cas9 endonuclease from the Streptococcus pyogenes Type II CRISPR/Cas system, mutated to improve targeting specificity (Kleinstiver et al., 2016) carries the mutations N497A, R661A, Q695A, and Q926A
   4546..4611    +  CDS            3xFLAG: three tandem FLAG® epitope tags, followed by an enterokinase cleavage site
   4675..4899    +  polyA_signal   bGH poly(A) signal: bovine growth hormone polyadenylation signal
   4903..4924    +  promoter       SV40 promoter (fragment): SV40 enhancer and early promoter
   4929..4945    +  misc_feature   MCS (fragment): pBluescript multiple cloning site
   4994..5010    -  protein_bind   lac operator: The lac repressor binds to the lac operator to inhibit transcription in E. coli. This inhibition can be relieved by adding lactose or isopropyl-β-D-thiogalactopyranoside (IPTG). lac repressor encoded by lacI
   5018..5048    -  promoter       lac promoter: promoter for the E. coli lac operon
   5063..5084    -  protein_bind   CAP binding site: CAP binding activates transcription in the presence of cAMP. E. coli catabolite activator protein
   5097..5189    -  CDS            lacI (fragment): lac repressor; lacI; The lac repressor binds to the lac operator to inhibit transcription in E. coli. This inhibition can be relieved by adding lactose or isopropyl-β-D-thiogalactopyranoside (IPTG).
   5372..5960    -  rep_origin     ori: high-copy-number ColE1/pMB1/pBR322/pUC origin of replication
   6131..6991    -  CDS            AmpR: β-lactamase; bla; confers resistance to ampicillin, carbenicillin, and related antibiotics
   6992..7096    -  promoter       AmpR promoter: bla
   7167..7211    -  misc_feature   bom (fragment): basis of mobility region from pBR322
   7366..131     +  enhancer       CMV enhancer (across the origin): human cytomegalovirus immediate early enhancer
>Addgene plasmid #101183 | MMW3909 - human expression plasmid for SpCas9 Cluster 1 N692 + Q926A | addgene full sequence | sequence record 194032 | Addgene NGS Result
ATATGCCAAGTACGCCCCCTATTGACGTCAATGACGGTAAATGGCCCGCCTGGCATTATGCCCAGTACAT
GACCTTATGGGACTTTCCTACTTGGCAGTACATCTACGTATTAGTCATCGCTATTACCATGGTGATGCGG
TTTTGGCAGTACATCAATGGGCGTGGATAGCGGTTTGACTCACGGGGATTTCCAAGTCTCCACCCCATTG
ACGTCAATGGGAGTTTGTTTTGGCACCAAAATCAACGGGACTTTCCAAAATGTCGTAACAACTCCGCCCC
ATTGACGCAAATGGGCGGTAGGCGTGTACGGTGGGAGGTCTATATAAGCAGAGCTGGTTTAGTGAACCGT
CAGATCCGCTAGAGATCCGCGGCCGCTAATACGACTCACTATAGGGAGAGCCGCCACCATGGATAAAAAG
TATTCTATTGGTTTAGACATCGGCACTAATTCCGTTGGATGGGCTGTCATAACCGATGAATACAAAGTAC
CTTCAAAGAAATTTAAGGTGTTGGGGAACACAGACCGTCATTCGATTAAAAAGAATCTTATCGGTGCCCT
CCTATTCGATAGTGGCGAAACGGCAGAGGCGACTCGCCTGAAACGAACCGCTCGGAGAAGGTATACACGT
CGCAAGAACCGAATATGTTACTTACAAGAAATTTTTAGCAATGAGATGGCCAAAGTTGACGATTCTTTCT
TTCACCGTTTGGAAGAGTCCTTCCTTGTCGAAGAGGACAAGAAACATGAACGGCACCCCATCTTTGGAAA
CATAGTAGATGAGGTGGCATATCATGAAAAGTACCCAACGATTTATCACCTCAGAAAAAAGCTAGTTGAC
TCAACTGATAAAGCGGACCTGAGGTTAATCTACTTGGCTCTTGCCCATATGATAAAGTTCCGTGGGCACT
TTCTCATTGAGGGTGATCTAAATCCGGACAACTCGGATGTCGACAAACTGTTCATCCAGTTAGTACAAAC
CTATAATCAGTTGTTTGAAGAGAACCCTATAAATGCAAGTGGCGTGGATGCGAAGGCTATTCTTAGCGCC
CGCCTCTCTAAATCCCGACGGCTAGAAAACCTGATCGCACAATTACCCGGAGAGAAGAAAAATGGGTTGT
TCGGTAACCTTATAGCGCTCTCACTAGGCCTGACACCAAATTTTAAGTCGAACTTCGACTTAGCTGAAGA
TGCCAAATTGCAGCTTAGTAAGGACACGTACGATGACGATCTCGACAATCTACTGGCACAAATTGGAGAT
CAGTATGCGGACTTATTTTTGGCTGCCAAAAACCTTAGCGATGCAATCCTCCTATCTGACATACTGAGAG
TTAATACTGAGATTACCAAGGCGCCGTTATCCGCTTCAATGATCAAAAGGTACGATGAACATCACCAAGA
CTTGACACTTCTCAAGGCCCTAGTCCGTCAGCAACTGCCTGAGAAATATAAGGAAATATTCTTTGATCAG
TCGAAAAACGGGTACGCAGGTTATATTGACGGCGGAGCGAGTCAAGAGGAATTCTACAAGTTTATCAAAC
CCATATTAGAGAAGATGGATGGGACGGAAGAGTTGCTTGTAAAACTCAATCGCGAAGATCTACTGCGAAA
GCAGCGGACTTTCGACAACGGTAGCATTCCACATCAAATCCACTTAGGCGAATTGCATGCTATACTTAGA
AGGCAGGAGGATTTTTATCCGTTCCTCAAAGACAATCGTGAAAAGATTGAGAAAATCCTAACCTTTCGCA
TACCTTACTATGTGGGACCCCTGGCCCGAGGGAACTCTCGGTTCGCATGGATGACAAGAAAGTCCGAAGA
AACGATTACTCCATGGAATTTTGAGGAAGTTGTCGATAAAGGTGCGTCAGCTCAATCGTTCATCGAGAGG
ATGACCAACTTTGACAAGAATTTACCGAACGAAAAAGTATTGCCTAAGCACAGTTTACTTTACGAGTATT
TCACAGTGTACAATGAACTCACGAAAGTTAAGTATGTCACTGAGGGCATGCGTAAACCCGCCTTTCTAAG
CGGAGAACAGAAGAAAGCAATAGTAGATCTGTTATTCAAGACCAACCGCAAAGTGACAGTTAAGCAATTG
AAAGAGGACTACTTTAAGAAAATTGAATGCTTCGATTCTGTCGAGATCTCCGGGGTAGAAGATCGATTTA
ATGCGTCACTTGGTACGTATCATGACCTCCTAAAGATAATTAAAGATAAGGACTTCCTGGATAACGAAGA
GAATGAAGATATCTTAGAAGATATAGTGTTGACTCTTACCCTCTTTGAAGATCGGGAAATGATTGAGGAA
AGACTAAAAACATACGCTCACCTGTTCGACGATAAGGTTATGAAACAGTTAAAGAGGCGTCGCTATACGG
GCTGGGGACGATTGTCGCGGAAACTTATCAACGGGATAAGAGACAAGCAAAGTGGTAAAACTATTCTCGA
TTTTCTAAAGAGCGACGGCTTCGCCAATAGGAACTTTGCAGCCCTGATCGCTGATGACTCTTTAACCTTC
AAAGAGGATATACAAAAGGCACAGGTTTCCGGACAAGGGGACTCATTGCACGAACATATTGCGAATCTTG
CTGGTTCGCCAGCCATCAAAAAGGGCATACTCCAGACAGTCAAAGTAGTGGATGAGCTAGTTAAGGTCAT
GGGACGTCACAAACCGGAAAACATTGTAATCGAGATGGCACGCGAAAATCAAACGACTCAGAAGGGGCAA
AAAAACAGTCGAGAGCGGATGAAGAGAATAGAAGAGGGTATTAAAGAACTGGGCAGCCAGATCTTAAAGG
AGCATCCTGTGGAAAATACCCAATTGCAGAACGAGAAACTTTACCTCTATTACCTACAAAATGGAAGGGA
CATGTATGTTGATCAGGAACTGGACATAAACCGTTTATCTGATTACGACGTCGATCACATTGTACCCCAA
TCCTTTTTGAAGGACGATTCAATCGACAATAAAGTGCTTACACGCTCGGATAAGAACCGAGGGAAAAGTG
ACAATGTTCCAAGCGAGGAAGTCGTAAAGAAAATGAAGAACTATTGGCGGCAGCTCCTAAATGCGAAACT
GATAACGCAAAGAAAGTTCGATAACTTAACTAAAGCTGAGAGGGGTGGCTTGTCTGAACTTGACAAGGCC
GGATTTATTAAACGTCAGCTCGTGGAAACCCGCGCCATCACAAAGCATGTTGCGCAGATACTAGATTCCC
GAATGAATACGAAATACGACGAGAACGATAAGCTGATTCGGGAAGTCAAAGTAATCACTTTAAAGTCAAA
ATTGGTGTCGGACTTCAGAAAGGATTTTCAATTCTATAAAGTTAGGGAGATAAATAACTACCACCATGCG
CACGACGCTTATCTTAATGCCGTCGTAGGGACCGCACTCATTAAGAAATACCCGAAGCTAGAAAGTGAGT
TTGTGTATGGTGATTACAAAGTTTATGACGTCCGTAAGATGATCGCGAAAAGCGAACAGGAGATAGGCAA
GGCTACAGCCAAATACTTCTTTTATTCTAACATTATGAATTTCTTTAAGACGGAAATCACTCTGGCAAAC
GGAGAGATACGCAAACGACCTTTAATTGAAACCAATGGGGAGACAGGTGAAATCGTATGGGATAAGGGCC
GGGACTTCGCGACGGTGAGAAAAGTTTTGTCCATGCCCCAAGTCAACATAGTAAAGAAAACTGAGGTGCA
GACCGGAGGGTTTTCAAAGGAATCGATTCTTCCAAAAAGGAATAGTGATAAGCTCATCGCTCGTAAAAAG
GACTGGGACCCGAAAAAGTACGGTGGCTTCGATAGCCCTACAGTTGCCTATTCTGTCCTAGTAGTGGCAA
AAGTTGAGAAGGGAAAATCCAAGAAACTGAAGTCAGTCAAAGAATTATTGGGGATAACGATTATGGAGCG
CTCGTCTTTTGAAAAGAACCCCATCGACTTCCTTGAGGCGAAAGGTTACAAGGAAGTAAAAAAGGATCTC
ATAATTAAACTACCAAAGTATAGTCTGTTTGAGTTAGAAAATGGCCGAAAACGGATGTTGGCTAGCGCCG
GAGAGCTTCAAAAGGGGAACGAACTCGCACTACCGTCTAAATACGTGAATTTCCTGTATTTAGCGTCCCA
TTACGAGAAGTTGAAAGGTTCACCTGAAGATAACGAACAGAAGCAACTTTTTGTTGAGCAGCACAAACAT
TATCTCGACGAAATCATAGAGCAAATTTCGGAATTCAGTAAGAGAGTCATCCTAGCTGATGCCAATCTGG
ACAAAGTATTAAGCGCATACAACAAGCACAGGGATAAACCCATACGTGAGCAGGCGGAAAATATTATCCA
TTTGTTTACTCTTACCAACCTCGGCGCTCCAGCCGCATTCAAGTATTTTGACACAACGATAGATCGCAAA
CGATACACTTCTACCAAGGAGGTGCTAGACGCGACACTGATTCACCAATCCATCACGGGATTATATGAAA
CTCGGATAGATTTGTCACAGCTTGGGGGTGACGGATCCCCCAAGAAGAAGAGGAAAGTCTCGAGCGACTA
CAAAGACCATGACGGTGATTATAAAGATCATGACATCGATTACAAGGATGACGATGACAAGGCTGCAGGA
TGACCGGTCATCATCACCATCACCATTGAGTTTAAACCCGCTGATCAGCCTCGACTGTGCCTTCTAGTTG
CCAGCCATCTGTTGTTTGCCCCTCCCCCGTGCCTTCCTTGACCCTGGAAGGTGCCACTCCCACTGTCCTT
TCCTAATAAAATGAGGAAATTGCATCGCATTGTCTGAGTAGGTGTCATTCTATTCTGGGGGGTGGGGTGG
GGCAGGACAGCAAGGGGGAGGATTGGGAAGACAATAGCAGGCATGCTGGGGATGCGGTGGGCTCTATGGC
TTCTGAGGCGGAAAGAACCAGCTGGGGCTCGATACCGTCGACCTCTAGCTAGAGCTTGGCGTAATCATGG
TCATAGCTGTTTCCTGTGTGAAATTGTTATCCGCTCACAATTCCACACAACATACGAGCCGGAAGCATAA
AGTGTAAAGCCTAGGGTGCCTAATGAGTGAGCTAACTCACATTAATTGCGTTGCGCTCACTGCCCGCTTT
CCAGTCGGGAAACCTGTCGTGCCAGCTGCATTAATGAATCGGCCAACGCGCGGGGAGAGGCGGTTTGCGT
ATTGGGCGCTCTTCCGCTTCCTCGCTCACTGACTCGCTGCGCTCGGTCGTTCGGCTGCGGCGAGCGGTAT
CAGCTCACTCAAAGGCGGTAATACGGTTATCCACAGAATCAGGGGATAACGCAGGAAAGAACATGTGAGC
AAAAGGCCAGCAAAAGGCCAGGAACCGTAAAAAGGCCGCGTTGCTGGCGTTTTTCCATAGGCTCCGCCCC
CCTGACGAGCATCACAAAAATCGACGCTCAAGTCAGAGGTGGCGAAACCCGACAGGACTATAAAGATACC
AGGCGTTTCCCCCTGGAAGCTCCCTCGTGCGCTCTCCTGTTCCGACCCTGCCGCTTACCGGATACCTGTC
CGCCTTTCTCCCTTCGGGAAGCGTGGCGCTTTCTCATAGCTCACGCTGTAGGTATCTCAGTTCGGTGTAG
GTCGTTCGCTCCAAGCTGGGCTGTGTGCACGAACCCCCCGTTCAGCCCGACCGCTGCGCCTTATCCGGTA
ACTATCGTCTTGAGTCCAACCCGGTAAGACACGACTTATCGCCACTGGCAGCAGCCACTGGTAACAGGAT
TAGCAGAGCGAGGTATGTAGGCGGTGCTACAGAGTTCTTGAAGTGGTGGCCTAACTACGGCTACACTAGA
AGAACAGTATTTGGTATCTGCGCTCTGCTGAAGCCAGTTACCTTCGGAAAAAGAGTTGGTAGCTCTTGAT
CCGGCAAACAAACCACCGCTGGTAGCGGTGGTTTTTTTGTTTGCAAGCAGCAGATTACGCGCAGAAAAAA
AGGATCTCAAGAAGATCCTTTGATCTTTTCTACGGGGTCTGACGCTCAGTGGAACGAAAACTCACGTTAA
GGGATTTTGGTCATGAGATTATCAAAAAGGATCTTCACCTAGATCCTTTTAAATTAAAAATGAAGTTTTA
AATCAATCTAAAGTATATATGAGTAAACTTGGTCTGACAGTTACCAATGCTTAATCAGTGAGGCACCTAT
CTCAGCGATCTGTCTATTTCGTTCATCCATAGTTGCCTGACTCCCCGTCGTGTAGATAACTACGATACGG
GAGGGCTTACCATCTGGCCCCAGTGCTGCAATGATACCGCGAGACCCACGCTCACCGGCTCCAGATTTAT
CAGCAATAAACCAGCCAGCCGGAAGGGCCGAGCGCAGAAGTGGTCCTGCAACTTTATCCGCCTCCATCCA
GTCTATTAATTGTTGCCGGGAAGCTAGAGTAAGTAGTTCGCCAGTTAATAGTTTGCGCAACGTTGTTGCC
ATTGCTACAGGCATCGTGGTGTCACGCTCGTCGTTTGGTATGGCTTCATTCAGCTCCGGTTCCCAACGAT
CAAGGCGAGTTACATGATCCCCCATGTTGTGCAAAAAAGCGGTTAGCTCCTTCGGTCCTCCGATCGTTGT
CAGAAGTAAGTTGGCCGCAGTGTTATCACTCATGGTTATGGCAGCACTGCATAATTCTCTTACTGTCATG
CCATCCGTAAGATGCTTTTCTGTGACTGGTGAGTACTCAACCAAGTCATTCTGAGAATAGTGTATGCGGC
GACCGAGTTGCTCTTGCCCGGCGTCAATACGGGATAATACCGCGCCACATAGCAGAACTTTAAAAGTGCT
CATCATTGGAAAACGTTCTTCGGGGCGAAAACTCTCAAGGATCTTACCGCTGTTGAGATCCAGTTCGATG
TAACCCACTCGTGCACCCAACTGATCTTCAGCATCTTTTACTTTCACCAGCGTTTCTGGGTGAGCAAAAA
CAGGAAGGCAAAATGCCGCAAAAAAGGGAATAAGGGCGACACGGAAATGTTGAATACTCATACTCTTCCT
TTTTCAATATTATTGAAGCATTTATCAGGGTTATTGTCTCATGAGCGGATACATATTTGAATGTATTTAG
AAAAATAAACAAATAGGGGTTCCGCGCACATTTCCCCGAAAAGTGCCACCTGACGTCGACGGATCGGGAG
ATCGATCTCCCGATCCCCTAGGGTCGACTCTCAGTACAATCTGCTCTGATGCCGCATAGTTAAGCCAGTA
TCTGCTCCCTGCTTGTGTGTTGGAGGTCGCTGAGTAGTGCGCGAGCAAAATTTAAGCTACAACAAGGCAA
GGCTTGACCGACAATTGCATGAAGAATCTGCTTAGGGTTAGGCGTTTTGCGCTGCTTCGCGATGTACGGG
CCAGATATACGCGTTGACATTGATTATTGACTAGTTATTAATAGTAATCAATTACGGGGTCATTAGTTCA
TAGCCCATATATGGAGTTCCGCGTTACATAACTTACGGTAAATGGCCCGCCTGGCTGACCGCCCAACGAC
CCCCGCCCATTGACGTCAATAATGACGTATGTTCCCATAGTAACGCCAATAGGGACTTTCCATTGACGTC
AATGGGTGGAGTATTTACGGTAAACTGCCCACTTGGCAGTACATCAAGTGTATC
